Addgene plasmid #111738: pBacMam2-DiEx-LIC-N-flag_huntingtin_full-length_Q139
Purpose: Baculovirus transfer vector for expression of huntingtin protein in insect and mammalian cellscells as well as in mammalian cells
Depositing lab: Cheryl Arrowsmith. Depositing organization: University of Toronto. Publication: Design and characterization of mutant and wildtype huntingtin proteins produced from a toolkit of scalable eukaryotic expression systems. Harding RJ, Loppnau P, Ackloo S, Lemak A, Hutchinson A, Hunt B, Holehouse AS, Ho JC, Fan L, Toledo-Sherman L, Seitova A, Arrowsmith CH. J Biol Chem. 2019 Apr 26;294(17):6986-7001. doi: 10.1074/jbc.RA118.007204. Epub 2019 Mar 6. PubMed 30842263.
Backbone
  Vector backbone: pBacMam2-DiEx-LIC
  Vector type: Mammalian Expression ; Baculovirus Expression
Growth in bacteria
  Bacterial resistance: Ampicillin, 100 μg/mL
  Growth temperature: 37°C
  Growth strain: DH5alpha
  Copy number: High Copy
Gene/Insert
  Gene/Insert name: HTT (alt name: huntingtin)
  Species: H. sapiens (human)
  Insert size (bp): 9780
  Mutation: Q139 (polyQ repeat)
  Entrez Gene: HTT (a.k.a. HD, IT15, LOMARS)
  Promoter: CMV and P10
  Tag / fusion protein: FLAG (N terminal on insert)
  Cloning method: Ligation Independent Cloning
  Sequencing primers: 5′ pFBM-fwd (5'-caaaatgtcgtaacaactccgc-3'); 3′ pFBM-rev (5'- tagttaagaataccagtcaatctttcac-3')
Resource information
  A portion of this plasmid was derived from a plasmid made by: Kazusa DNA Research Institute Gene KIEE4296 & Original Clone ID cp94296
Terms and licenses: Academic/Nonprofit Terms; Industry Terms: Not Available to Industry
Depositor comments: Please visit https://www.biorxiv.org/content/early/2018/12/10/492215 for BioRxiv preprint. Please screen multiple clones and validate plasmid by sequencing or restriction analysis before proceeding with downstream experiments
How to cite: pBacMam2-DiEx-LIC-N-flag_huntingtin_full-length_Q139 was a gift from Cheryl Arrowsmith (Addgene plasmid # 111738 ; http://n2t.net/addgene:111738 ; RRID:Addgene_111738)
