[The description below was written by a language model from this plasmid's Addgene catalogue record and pLannotate feature annotations shown in this document.]
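Description:
pBacMam2-DiEx-LIC-N-flag_huntingtin_full-length_Q139 is a baculovirus transfer ("BacMam") vector built on the pBacMam2-DiEx-LIC backbone for producing full-length human huntingtin (HTT) in both insect and mammalian cells. It is maintained in E. coli as a high-copy plasmid through a ColE1/pUC-type origin with ampicillin selection, and also carries an f1 origin. Tn7L and Tn7R ends flank the expression cassette together with a gentamicin resistance gene. This is the standard mini-Tn7 arrangement, in which the cassette is transposed into a baculovirus bacmid and gentamicin is used to select for the transposed cargo.

The payload is an HTT coding sequence of roughly 9.8 kb carrying an expanded polyglutamine tract of 139 glutamines, inserted by ligation-independent cloning. The CMV enhancer/promoter and the baculovirus p10 promoter sit in tandem upstream. The same recombinant virus can therefore drive expression from p10 in infected insect cells and from CMV in transduced mammalian cells. Downstream, a WPRE fragment and the SV40 polyadenylation signal support transcript accumulation and processing.

The catalogue lists an N-terminal FLAG tag, whereas the automated annotation detects only short His- and FLAG-like fragments just 3' of the HTT reading frame, so tag placement should be confirmed against the sequence. The annotated sequence comes from a partial NGS result. The depositor advises screening several clones and validating them, which fits with the known instability of long repeat tracts. The construct belongs to a toolkit for scalable production of wild-type and mutant huntingtin for biochemical and structural characterisation.
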