Features (pLannotate 1.2.2; 23 found; start..end, strand, type, name):
     30..409     +  enhancer       CMV enhancer: human cytomegalovirus immediate early enhancer
    410..613     +  promoter       CMV promoter: human cytomegalovirus (CMV) immediate early promoter
    609..642     +  LTR            5' LTR (truncated) (fragment): truncated 5' long terminal repeat (LTR) from HIV-1
    660..769     +  promoter       p10 promoter: baculovirus promoter for expression in insect cells
   1307..1326    -  promoter       chicken β-actin promoter (fragment): contains a 21-bp deletion relative to the standard chicken β-actin promoter
   1329..10607   +  CDS            HTT: HD_HUMAN - Also known as HD, IT15. Experimental evidence at protein level: Swiss-Prot protein existence level 1. [Huntingtin, myristoylated N-terminal fragment]: Promotes the formation of autophagic vesicles. From Homo sapiens (Human).
  10635..10654   +  CDS            7xHis (fragment): 6xHis affinity tag
  10659..10682   +  CDS            3xFLAG (fragment): three tandem FLAG® epitope tags
  10701..10719   +  misc_feature   MCS (fragment): pBluescript multiple cloning site
  10719..11224   +  misc_feature   WPRE (fragment): woodchuck hepatitis virus posttranscriptional regulatory element
  11320..11403   +  CDS            large T antigen (fragment): large T antigen from SV40 (simian virus 40)
  11426..11560   +  polyA_signal   SV40 poly(A) signal: SV40 polyadenylation signal
  11589..11754   -  mobile_element Tn7L: mini-Tn7 element (left end of the Tn7 transposon) Tn7
  11938..12392   +  rep_origin     f1 ori (sequence partly withheld): f1 bacteriophage origin of replication; arrow indicates direction of (+) strand synthesis
  12418..12522   +  promoter       AmpR promoter: bla
  12523..13383   +  CDS            AmpR: β-lactamase; bla; confers resistance to ampicillin, carbenicillin, and related antibiotics
  13554..14142   +  rep_origin     ori: high-copy-number ColE1/pMB1/pBR322/pUC origin of replication
  14328..14379   -  misc_feature   bom (fragment): basis of mobility region from pBR322
  14447..14671   -  mobile_element Tn7R: mini-Tn7 element (right end of the Tn7 transposon) Tn7
  14738..15271   -  CDS            GmR: gentamycin acetyltransferase; aacC1; confers resistance to gentamycin
  15460..15488   -  promoter       Pc promoter: intI1 (promoter lies within the coding sequence); class 1 integron promoter
  15466..15825   -  CDS            YPR2_ECOLX (fragment): Protein predicted: Swiss-Prot protein existence level 4. From Escherichia coli.
  15996..16044   -  polyA_signal   HSV TK poly(A) signal: herpes simplex virus thymidine kinase polyadenylation signal (Cole and Stacy, 1985)
>Addgene plasmid #111738 | pBacMam2-DiEx-LIC-N-flag_huntingtin_full-length_Q139 | addgene full sequence | sequence record 247719 | Addgene Partial NGS Result
CGGATCTGTACGGGCCAGATATACGCGTTGACATTGATTATTGACTAGTTATTAATAGTAATCAATTACG
GGGTCATTAGTTCATAGCCCATATATGGAGTTCCGCGTTACATAACTTACGGTAAATGGCCCGCCTGGCT
GACCGCCCAACGACCCCCGCCCATTGACGTCAATAATGACGTATGTTCCCATAGTAACGCCAATAGGGAC
TTTCCATTGACGTCAATGGGTGGAGTATTTACGGTAAACTGCCCACTTGGCAGTACATCAAGTGTATCAT
ATGCCAAGTACGCCCCCTATTGACGTCAATGACGGTAAATGGCCCGCCTGGCATTATGCCCAGTACATGA
CCTTATGGGACTTTCCTACTTGGCAGTACATCTACGTATTAGTCATCGCTATTACCATGGTGATGCGGTT
TTGGCAGTACATCAATGGGCGTGGATAGCGGTTTGACTCACGGGGATTTCCAAGTCTCCACCCCATTGAC
GTCAATGGGAGTTTGTTTTGGCACCAAAATCAACGGGACTTTCCAAAATGTCGTAACAACTCCGCCCCAT
TGACGCAAATGGGCGGTAGGCGTGTACGGTGGGAGGTCTATATAAGCAGAGCTCTCTGGCTAACTAGAGA
ACCCACTGCTTACTGGCTTATCGAATACGGACCTTTAATTCAACCCAACACAATATATTATAGTTAAATA
AGAATTATTATCAAATCATTTGTATATTAATTAAAATACTATACTGTAAATTACATTTTATTTACAATCA
CTCGACGGATCCTTAAGAAGGAGATATACTATGGACTACAAAGACGATGACGACAAGATGGCGACCCTGG
AAAAGCTGATGAAGGCCTTCGAGTCCCTCAAGTCCTTCCAACAGCAGCAACAGCAACAACAGCAGCAACA
GCAACAACAGCAGCAACAGCAACAACAGCAGCAACAGCAACAACAGCAGCAACAGCAACAACAGCAGCAA
CAGCAACAACAGCAGCAACAGCAACAACAGCAGCAACAGCAACAACAGCAGCAACAGCAACAACAGCAGC
AACAGCAACAACAGCAGCAACAGCAACAACAGCAGCAACAGCAACAACAACAGCAGCAACAGCAACAACA
GCAGCAACAGCAACAGCAGCAGCAACAGCAACAACAGCAGCAACAGCAACAACAGCAGCAACAGCAACAA
CAGCAGCAACAGCAACAACAGCAGCAACAGCAACAACAGCAGCAACAGCAACAACAGCAGCAACAGCAAC
AACAGCAGCAACAGCAACAACAGCAGCAACAGCAACCGCCACCGCCGCCGCCGCCGCCGCCGCCTCCTCA
GCTTCCTCAGCCGCCGCCGCAGGCACAGCCGCTGCTGCCTCAGCCGCAGCCGCCCCCGCCGCCGCCCCCG
CCGCCACCCGGCCCGGCTGTGGCTGAGGAGCCGCTGCACCGACCAAAGAAAGAACTTTCAGCTACCAAGA
AAGACCGTGTGAATCATTGTCTGACAATATGTGAAAACATAGTGGCACAGTCTGTCAGAAATTCTCCAGA
ATTTCAGAAACTTCTGGGCATCGCTATGGAACTTTTTCTGCTGTGCAGTGATGACGCAGAGTCAGATGTC
AGGATGGTGGCTGACGAATGCCTCAACAAAGTTATCAAAGCTTTGATGGATTCTAATCTTCCAAGGTTAC
AGCTCGAGCTCTATAAGGAAATTAAAAAGAATGGTGCCCCTCGGAGTTTGCGTGCTGCCCTGTGGAGGTT
TGCTGAGCTGGCTCACCTGGTTCGGCCTCAGAAATGCAGGCCTTACCTGGTGAACCTTCTGCCGTGCCTG
ACTCGAACAAGCAAGAGACCCGAAGAATCAGTCCAGGAGACCTTGGCTGCAGCTGTTCCCAAAATTATGG
CTTCTTTTGGCAATTTTGCAAATGACAATGAAATTAAGGTTTTGTTAAAGGCCTTCATAGCGAACCTGAA
GTCAAGCTCCCCCACCATTCGGCGGACAGCGGCTGGATCAGCAGTGAGCATCTGCCAGCACTCAAGAAGG
ACACAATATTTCTATAGTTGGCTACTAAATGTGCTCTTAGGCTTACTCGTTCCTGTCGAGGATGAACACT
CCACTCTGCTGATTCTTGGCGTGCTGCTCACCCTGAGGTATTTGGTGCCCTTGCTGCAGCAGCAGGTCAA
GGACACAAGCCTGAAAGGCAGCTTCGGAGTGACAAGGAAAGAAATGGAAGTCTCTCCTTCTGCAGAGCAG
CTTGTCCAGGTTTATGAACTGACGTTACATCATACACAGCACCAAGACCACAATGTTGTGACCGGAGCCC
TGGAGCTGTTGCAGCAGCTCTTCAGAACGCCTCCACCCGAGCTTCTGCAAACCCTGACCGCAGTCGGGGG
CATTGGGCAGCTCACCGCTGCTAAGGAGGAGTCTGGTGGCCGAAGCCGTAGTGGGAGTATTGTGGAACTT
ATAGCTGGAGGGGGTTCCTCATGCAGCCCTGTCCTTTCAAGAAAACAAAAAGGCAAAGTGCTCTTAGGAG
AAGAAGAAGCCTTGGAGGATGACTCTGAATCGAGATCGGATGTCAGCAGCTCTGCCTTAACAGCCTCAGT
GAAGGATGAGATCAGTGGAGAGCTGGCTGCTTCTTCAGGGGTTTCCACTCCAGGGTCAGCAGGTCATGAC
ATCATCACAGAACAGCCACGGTCACAGCACACACTGCAGGCGGACTCAGTGGATCTGGCCAGCTGTGACT
TGACAAGCTCTGCCACTGATGGGGATGAGGAGGATATCTTGAGCCACAGCTCCAGCCAGGTCAGCGCCGT
CCCATCTGACCCTGCCATGGACCTGAATGATGGGACCCAGGCCTCGTCGCCCATCAGCGACAGCTCCCAG
ACCACCACCGAAGGGCCTGATTCAGCTGTTACCCCTTCAGACAGTTCTGAAATTGTGTTAGACGGTACCG
ACAACCAGTATTTGGGCCTGCAGATTGGACAGCCCCAGGATGAAGATGAGGAAGCCACAGGTATTCTTCC
TGATGAAGCCTCGGAGGCCTTCAGGAACTCTTCCATGGCCCTTCAACAGGCACATTTATTGAAAAACATG
AGTCACTGCAGGCAGCCTTCTGACAGCAGTGTTGATAAATTTGTGTTGAGAGATGAAGCTACTGAACCGG
GTGATCAAGAAAACAAGCCTTGCCGCATCAAAGGTGACATTGGACAGTCCACTGATGATGACTCTGCACC
TCTTGTCCATTGTGTCCGCCTTTTATCTGCTTCGTTTTTGCTAACAGGGGGAAAAAATGTGCTGGTTCCG
GACAGGGATGTGAGGGTCAGCGTGAAGGCCCTGGCCCTCAGCTGTGTGGGAGCAGCTGTGGCCCTCCACC
CGGAATCTTTCTTCAGCAAACTCTATAAAGTTCCTCTTGACACCACGGAATACCCTGAGGAACAGTATGT
CTCAGACATCTTGAACTACATCGATCATGGAGACCCACAGGTTCGAGGAGCCACTGCCATTCTCTGTGGG
ACCCTCATCTGCTCCATCCTCAGCAGGTCCCGCTTCCACGTGGGAGATTGGATGGGCACCATTAGAACCC
TCACAGGAAATACATTTTCTTTGGCGGATTGCATTCCTTTGCTGCGGAAAACACTGAAGGATGAGTCTTC
TGTTACTTGCAAGTTAGCTTGTACAGCTGTGAGGAACTGTGTCATGAGTCTCTGCAGCAGCAGCTACAGT
GAGTTAGGACTGCAGCTGATCATCGATGTGCTGACTCTGAGGAACAGTTCCTATTGGCTGGTGAGGACAG
AGCTTCTGGAAACCCTTGCAGAGATTGACTTCAGGCTGGTGAGCTTTTTGGAGGCAAAAGCAGAAAACTT
ACACAGAGGGGCTCATCATTATACAGGGCTTTTAAAACTGCAAGAACGAGTGCTCAATAATGTTGTCATC
CATTTGCTTGGAGATGAAGACCCCAGGGTGCGACATGTTGCCGCAGCATCACTAATTAGGCTTGTCCCAA
AGCTGTTTTATAAATGTGACCAAGGACAAGCTGATCCAGTAGTGGCCGTGGCAAGAGATCAAAGCAGTGT
TTACCTGAAACTTCTCATGCATGAGACGCAGCCTCCATCTCATTTCTCCGTCAGCACAATAACCAGAATA
TATAGAGGCTATAACCTACTACCAAGCATAACAGACGTCACTATGGAAAATAACCTTTCAAGAGTTATTG
CAGCAGTTTCTCATGAACTAATCACATCAACCACCAGAGCACTCACATTTGGATGCTGTGAAGCTTTGTG
TCTTCTTTCCACTGCCTTCCCAGTTTGCATTTGGAGTTTAGGTTGGCACTGTGGAGTGCCTCCACTGAGT
GCCTCAGATGAGTCTAGGAAGAGCTGTACCGTTGGGATGGCCACAATGATTCTGACCCTGCTCTCGTCAG
CTTGGTTCCCATTGGATCTCTCAGCCCATCAAGATGCTTTGATTTTGGCCGGAAACTTGCTTGCAGCCAG
TGCTCCCAAATCTCTGAGAAGTTCATGGGCCTCTGAAGAAGAAGCCAACCCAGCAGCCACCAAGCAAGAG
GAGGTCTGGCCAGCCCTGGGGGACCGGGCCCTGGTGCCCATGGTGGAGCAGCTCTTCTCTCACCTGCTGA
AGGTGATTAACATTTGTGCCCACGTCCTGGATGACGTGGCTCCTGGACCCGCAATAAAGGCAGCCTTGCC
TTCTCTAACAAACCCCCCTTCTCTAAGTCCCATCCGACGAAAGGGGAAGGAGAAAGAACCAGGAGAACAA
GCATCTGTACCGTTGAGTCCCAAGAAAGGCAGTGAGGCCAGTGCAGCTTCTAGACAATCTGATACCTCAG
GTCCTGTTACAACAAGTAAATCCTCATCACTGGGGAGTTTCTATCATCTTCCTTCATACCTCAAACTGCA
TGATGTCCTGAAAGCTACACACGCTAACTACAAGGTCACGCTGGATCTTCAGAACAGCACGGAAAAGTTT
GGAGGGTTTCTTCGCTCAGCCTTGGATGTTCTTTCTCAGATACTAGAGCTGGCCACACTGCAGGACATTG
GGAAGTGTGTTGAAGAGATCCTAGGATACCTGAAATCCTGCTTTAGTCGAGAACCAATGATGGCAACTGT
TTGTGTTCAACAATTGTTGAAGACTCTCTTTGGCACAAACTTGGCCTCCCAGTTTGATGGCTTATCTTCC
AACCCCAGCAAGTCACAAGGCCGAGCACAGCGCCTTGGCTCCTCCAGTGTGAGGCCAGGCTTGTACCACT
ACTGCTTCATGGCCCCGTACACCCACTTCACCCAGGCCCTCGCTGACGCCAGCCTGAGGAACATGGTGCA
GGCGGAGCAGGAGAACGACACCTCGGGATGGTTTGATGTCCTCCAGAAAGTGTCTACCCAGTTGAAGACA
AACCTCACGAGTGTCACAAAGAACCGTGCAGATAAGAATGCTATTCATAATCACATTCGTTTGTTTGAAC
CTCTTGTTATAAAAGCTTTAAAACAGTACACGACTACAACATGTGTGCAGTTACAGAAGCAGGTTTTAGA
TTTGCTGGCGCAGCTGGTTCAGTTACGGGTTAATTACTGTCTTCTGGATTCAGATCAGGTGTTTATTGGC
TTTGTATTGAAACAGTTTGAATACATTGAAGTGGGCCAGTTCAGGGAATCAGAGGCAATCATTCCAAACA
TCTTTTTCTTCTTGGTATTACTATCTTATGAACGCTATCATTCAAAACAGATCATTGGAATTCCTAAAAT
CATTCAGCTCTGTGATGGCATCATGGCCAGTGGAAGGAAGGCTGTGACACATGCCATACCGGCTCTGCAG
CCCATAGTCCACGACCTCTTTGTATTAAGAGGAACAAATAAAGCTGATGCAGGAAAAGAGCTTGAAACCC
AAAAAGAGGTGGTGGTGTCAATGTTACTGAGACTCATCCAGTACCATCAGGTGTTGGAGATGTTCATTCT
TGTCCTGCAGCAGTGCCACAAGGAGAATGAAGACAAGTGGAAGCGACTGTCTCGACAGATAGCTGACATC
ATCCTCCCAATGTTAGCCAAACAGCAGATGCACATTGACTCTCATGAAGCCCTTGGAGTGTTAAATACAT
TATTTGAGATTTTGGCCCCTTCCTCCCTCCGTCCGGTAGACATGCTTTTACGGAGTATGTTCGTCACTCC
AAACACAATGGCGTCCGTGAGCACTGTTCAACTGTGGATATCGGGAATTCTGGCCATTTTGAGGGTTCTG
ATTTCCCAGTCAACTGAAGATATTGTTCTTTCTCGTATTCAGGAGCTCTCCTTCTCTCCGTATTTAATCT
CCTGTACAGTAATTAATAGGTTAAGAGATGGGGACAGTACTTCAACGCTAGAAGAACACAGTGAAGGGAA
ACAAATAAAGAATTTGCCAGAAGAAACATTTTCAAGGTTTCTATTACAACTGGTTGGTATTCTTTTAGAA
GACATTGTTACAAAACAGCTGAAGGTGGAAATGAGTGAGCAGCAACATACTTTCTATTGCCAGGAACTAG
GCACACTGCTAATGTGTCTGATCCACATCTTCAAGTCTGGAATGTTCCGGAGAATCACAGCAGCTGCCAC
TAGGCTGTTCCGCAGTGATGGCTGTGGCGGCAGTTTCTACACCCTGGACAGCTTGAACTTGCGGGCTCGT
TCCATGATCACCACCCACCCGGCCCTGGTGCTGCTCTGGTGTCAGATACTGCTGCTTGTCAACCACACCG
ACTACCGCTGGTGGGCAGAAGTGCAGCAGACCCCGAAAAGACACAGTCTGTCCAGCACAAAGTTACTTAG
TCCCCAGATGTCTGGAGAAGAGGAGGATTCTGACTTGGCAGCCAAACTTGGAATGTGCAATAGAGAAATA
GTACGAAGAGGGGCTCTCATTCTCTTCTGTGATTATGTCTGTCAGAACCTCCATGACTCCGAGCACTTAA
CGTGGCTCATTGTAAATCACATTCAAGATCTGATCAGCCTTTCCCACGAGCCTCCAGTACAGGACTTCAT
CAGTGCCGTTCATCGGAACTCTGCTGCCAGCGGCCTGTTCATCCAGGCAATTCAGTCTCGTTGTGAAAAC
CTTTCAACTCCAACCATGCTGAAGAAAACTCTTCAGTGCTTGGAGGGGATCCATCTCAGCCAGTCGGGAG
CTGTGCTCACGCTGTATGTGGACAGGCTTCTGTGCACCCCTTTCCGTGTGCTGGCTCGCATGGTCGACAT
CCTTGCTTGTCGCCGGGTAGAAATGCTTCTGGCTGCAAATTTACAGAGCAGCATGGCCCAGTTGCCAATG
GAAGAACTCAACAGAATCCAGGAATACCTTCAGAGCAGCGGGCTCGCTCAGAGACACCAAAGGCTCTATT
CCCTGCTGGACAGGTTTCGTCTCTCCACCATGCAAGACTCACTTAGTCCCTCTCCTCCAGTCTCTTCCCA
CCCGCTGGACGGGGATGGGCACGTGTCACTGGAAACAGTGAGTCCGGACAAAGACTGGTACGTTCATCTT
GTCAAATCCCAGTGTTGGACCAGGTCAGATTCTGCACTGCTGGAAGGTGCAGAGCTGGTGAATCGGATTC
CTGCTGAAGATATGAATGCCTTCATGATGAACTCGGAGTTCAACCTAAGCCTGCTAGCTCCATGCTTAAG
CCTAGGGATGAGTGAAATTTCTGGTGGCCAGAAGAGTGCCCTTTTTGAAGCAGCCCGTGAGGTGACTCTG
GCCCGTGTGAGCGGCACCGTGCAGCAGCTCCCTGCTGTCCATCATGTCTTCCAGCCCGAGCTGCCTGCAG
AACCGGCGGCCTACTGGAGCAAGTTGAATGATCTGTTTGGGGATGCTGCACTGTATCAGTCCCTGCCCAC
TCTGGCCCGGGCCCTGGCACAGTACCTGGTGGTGGTCTCCAAACTGCCCAGTCATTTGCACCTTCCTCCT
GAGAAAGAGAAGGACATTGTGAAATTCGTGGTGGCAACCCTTGAGGCCCTGTCCTGGCATTTGATCCATG
AGCAGATCCCGCTGAGTCTGGATCTCCAGGCAGGGCTGGACTGCTGCTGCCTGGCCCTGCAGCTGCCTGG
CCTCTGGAGCGTGGTCTCCTCCACAGAGTTTGTGACCCACGCCTGCTCCCTCATCCACTGTGTGCACTTC
ATCCTGGAGGCCGTTGCAGTGCAGCCTGGAGAGCAGCTTCTTAGTCCAGAAAGAAGGACAAATACCCCAA
AAGCCATCAGCGAGGAGGAGGAGGAAGTAGATCCAAACACACAGAATCCTAAGTATATCACTGCAGCCTG
TGAGATGGTGGCAGAAATGGTGGAGTCTCTGCAGTCGGTGTTGGCCTTGGGTCATAAAAGGAATAGCGGC
GTGCCGGCGTTTCTCACGCCATTGCTCAGGAACATCATCATCAGCCTGGCCCGCCTGCCCCTTGTCAACA
GCTACACACGTGTGCCCCCACTGGTGTGGAAGCTTGGATGGTCACCCAAACCGGGAGGGGATTTTGGCAC
AGCATTCCCTGAGATCCCCGTGGAGTTCCTCCAGGAAAAGGAAGTCTTTAAGGAGTTCATCTACCGCATC
AACACACTAGGCTGGACCAGTCGTACTCAGTTTGAAGAAACTTGGGCCACCCTCCTTGGTGTCCTGGTGA
CGCAGCCCCTCGTGATGGAGCAGGAGGAGAGCCCACCAGAAGAAGACACAGAGAGGACCCAGATCAACGT
CCTGGCCGTGCAGGCCATCACCTCACTGGTGCTCAGTGCAATGACTGTGCCTGTGGCCGGCAACCCAGCT
GTAAGCTGCTTGGAGCAGCAGCCCCGGAACAAGCCTCTGAAAGCTCTCGACACCAGGTTTGGGAGGAAGC
TGAGCATTATCAGAGGGATTGTGGAGCAAGAGATTCAAGCAATGGTTTCAAAGAGAGAGAATATTGCCAC
CCATCATTTATATCAGGCATGGGATCCTGTCCCTTCTCTGTCTCCGGCTACTACAGGTGCCCTCATCAGC
CACGAGAAGCTGCTGCTGCAGATCAACCCCGAGCGGGAGCTGGGGAGCATGAGCTACAAACTCGGCCAGG
TGTCCATACACTCCGTGTGGCTAGGGAACAGCATCACACCCCTGAGGGAGGAGGAATGGGACGAGGAAGA
GGAGGAGGAGGCCGACGCCCCTGCACCTTCGTCACCACCCACGTCTCCAGTCAACTCCAGGAAACACCGG
GCTGGAGTTGACATCCACTCCTGTTCGCAGTTTTTGCTTGAGTTGTACAGCCGCTGGATCCTGCCGTCCA
GCTCAGCCAGGAGGACCCCGGCCATCCTGATCAGTGAGGTGGTCAGATCCCTTCTAGTGGTCTCAGACTT
GTTCACCGAGCGCAACCAGTTTGAGCTGATGTATGTGACGCTGACAGAACTGCGAAGGGTGCACCCTTCA
GAAGACGAGATCCTCGCTCAGTACCTGGTGCCTGCCACCTGCAAGGCAGCTGCCGTCCTTGGGATGGACA
AGGCCGTGGCGGAGCCTGTCAGCCGCCTGCTGGAGAGCACGCTCAGGAGCAGCCACCTGCCCAGCAGGGT
TGGAGCCCTGCACGGCATCCTCTATGTGCTGGAGTGCGACCTGCTGGACGACACTGCCAAGCAGCTCATC
CCGGTCATCAGCGACTATCTCCTCTCCAACCTGAAAGGGATCGCCCACTGCGTGAACATTCACAGCCAGC
AGCACGTACTGGTCATGTGTGCCACTGCGTTTTACCTCATTGAGAACTATCCTCTGGACGTAGGGCCGGA
ATTTTCAGCATCAATAATACAGATGTGTGGGGTGATGCTGTCTGGAAGTGAGGAGTCCACCCCCTCCATC
ATTTACCACTGTGCCCTCAGAGGCCTGGAGCGCCTCCTGCTCTCTGAGCAGCTCTCCCGCCTGGATGCAG
AATCGCTGGTCAAGCTGAGTGTGGACAGAGTGAACGTGCACAGCCCGCACCGGGCCATGGCGGCTCTGGG
CCTGATGCTCACCTGCATGTACACAGGAAAGGAGAAAGTCAGTCCGGGTAGAACTTCAGACCCTAATCCT
GCAGCCCCCGACAGCGAGTCAGTGATTGTTGCTATGGAGCGGGTATCTGTTCTTTTTGATAGGATCAGGA
AAGGCTTTCCTTGTGAAGCCAGAGTGGTGGCCAGGATCCTGCCCCAGTTTCTAGACGACTTCTTCCCACC
CCAGGACATCATGAACAAAGTCATCGGAGAGTTTCTGTCCAACCAGCAGCCATACCCCCAGTTCATGGCC
ACCGTGGTGTATAAGGTGTTTCAGACTCTGCACAGCACCGGGCAGTCGTCCATGGTCCGGGACTGGGTCA
TGCTGTCCCTCTCCAACTTCACGCAGAGGGCCCCGGTCGCCATGGCCACGTGGAGCCTCTCCTGCTTCTT
TGTCAGCGCGTCCACCAGCCCGTGGGTCGCGGCGATCCTCCCACATGTCATCAGCAGGATGGGCAAGCTG
GAGCAGGTGGACGTGAACCTTTTCTGCCTGGTCGCCACAGACTTCTACAGACACCAGATAGAGGAGGAGC
TCGACCGCAGGGCCTTCCAGTCTGTGCTTGAGGTGGTTGCAGCCCCAGGAAGCCCATATCACCGGCTGCT
GACTTGTTTACGAAATGTCCACAAGGTCACCACCTGCTAAAACCTCTACTTCCAATCGCACCATCATCAC
CATCACCATCACCACCATGATTACAAGGATGACGACGATAAGTGAGGCGGCCGCCAACTTGATATCAAGC
TTATCGATAATCAACCTCTGGATTACAAAATTTGTGAAAGATTGACTGGTATTCTTAACTATGTTGCTCC
TTTTACGCTATGTGGATACGCTGCTTTAATGCCTTTGTATCATGCTATTGCTTCCCGTATGGCTTTCATT
TTCTCCTCCTTGTATAAATCCTGGTTGCTGTCTCTTTATGAGGAGTTGTGGCCCGTTGTCAGGCAACGTG
GCGTGGTGTGCACTGTGTTTGCTGACGCAACCCCCACTGGTTGGGGCATTGCCACCACCTGTCAGCTCCT
TTCCGGGACTTTCGCTTTCCCCCTCCCTATTGCCACGGCGGAACTCATCGCCGCCTGCCTTGCCCGCTGC
TGGACAGGGGCTCGGCTGTTGGGCACTGACAATTCCGTGGTGTTGTCGGGGAAATCATCGTCCTTTCCTT
GGCTGCTCGCCTGTGTTGCCACCTGGATTCTGCGCGGGACGTCCTTCTGCTACGTCCCTTCGGCCCTCAA
TCCAGCGGACCTTCCTTCCCGCGGGCGCCCCCCTCCTCACGGCGAGCGAAGCTTGTCGAGAAGTACTAGA
GGATCTCTAGAGCCTGCAGTCTCGACAAGCTTGTCGAGAAGTACTAGAGGATCATAATCAGCCATACCAC
ATTTGTAGAGGTTTTACTTGCTTTAAAAAACCTCCCACACCTCCCCCTGAACCTGAAACATAAAATGAAT
GCAATTGTTGTTGTTAACTTGTTTATTGCAGCTTATAATGGTTACAAATAAAGCAATAGCATCACAAATT
TCACAAATAAAGCATTTTTTTCACTGCATTCTAGTTGTGGTTTGTCCAAACTCATCAATGTATCTTATCA
TGTCTGGATCTGATCACTGCTTGAGCCTAGGAGATCCGAACCAGATAAGTGAAATCTAGTTCCAAACTAT
TTTGTCATTTTTAATTTTCGTATTAGCTTACGACGCTACACCCAGTTCCCATCTATTTTGTCACTCTTCC
CTAAATAATCCTTAAAAACTCCATTTCCACCCCTCCCAGTTCCCAACTATTTTGTCCGCCCACAGCGGGG
CATTTTTCTTCCTGTTATGTTTTTAATCAAACATCCTGCCAACTCCATGTGACAAACCGTCATCTTCGGC
TACTTTTTCTCTGTCACAGAATGAAAATTTTTCTGTCATCTCTTCGTTATTAATGTTTGTAATTGACTGA
ATATCAACGCTTATTTGCAGCCTGAATGGCGAATGGG
[124 nt withheld, positions 11938-12061]
C
[91 nt withheld, positions 12063-12153]
A
[49 nt withheld, positions 12155-12203]
CCTTTGACGTTGGAGTCCACGTTCTT
[37 nt withheld, positions 12230-12266]
ACCCTATCTCGGTCTATTCTTTTGATTTATAAGGGATTTTGCCGATTTCGGCCTATTGGTTAAAAAATGA
GCTGATTTAACAAAAATTTAACGCGAATTTTAACAAAATATTAACGCTTACAATTTAGGTGGCACTTTTC
GGGGAAATGTGCGCGGAACCCCTATTTGTTTATTTTTCTAAATACATTCAAATATGTATCCGCTCATGAG
ACAATAACCCTGATAAATGCTTCAATAATATTGAAAAAGGAAGAGTATGAGTATTCAACATTTCCGTGTC
GCCCTTATTCCCTTTTTTGCGGCATTTTGCCTTCCTGTTTTTGCTCACCCAGAAACGCTGGTGAAAGTAA
AAGATGCTGAAGATCAGTTGGGTGCACGAGTGGGTTACATCGAACTGGATCTCAACAGCGGTAAGATCCT
TGAGAGTTTTCGCCCCGAAGAACGTTTTCCAATGATGAGCACTTTTAAAGTTCTGCTATGTGGCGCGGTA
TTATCCCGTATTGACGCCGGGCAAGAGCAACTCGGTCGCCGCATACACTATTCTCAGAATGACTTGGTTG
AGTACTCACCAGTCACAGAAAAGCATCTTACGGATGGCATGACAGTAAGAGAATTATGCAGTGCTGCCAT
AACCATGAGTGATAACACTGCGGCCAACTTACTTCTGACAACGATCGGAGGACCGAAGGAGCTAACCGCT
TTTTTGCACAACATGGGGGATCATGTAACTCGCCTTGATCGTTGGGAACCGGAGCTGAATGAAGCCATAC
CAAACGACGAGCGTGACACCACGATGCCTGTAGCAATGGCAACAACGTTGCGCAAACTATTAACTGGCGA
ACTACTTACTCTAGCTTCCCGGCAACAATTAATAGACTGGATGGAGGCGGATAAAGTTGCAGGACCACTT
CTGCGCTCGGCCCTTCCGGCTGGCTGGTTTATTGCTGATAAATCTGGAGCCGGTGAGCGTGGGTCTCGCG
GTATCATTGCAGCACTGGGGCCAGATGGTAAGCCCTCCCGTATCGTAGTTATCTACACGACGGGGAGTCA
GGCAACTATGGATGAACGAAATAGACAGATCGCTGAGATAGGTGCCTCACTGATTAAGCATTGGTAACTG
TCAGACCAAGTTTACTCATATATACTTTAGATTGATTTAAAACTTCATTTTTAATTTAAAAGGATCTAGG
TGAAGATCCTTTTTGATAATCTCATGACCAAAATCCCTTAACGTGAGTTTTCGTTCCACTGAGCGTCAGA
CCCCGTAGAAAAGATCAAAGGATCTTCTTGAGATCCTTTTTTTCTGCGCGTAATCTGCTGCTTGCAAACA
AAAAAACCACCGCTACCAGCGGTGGTTTGTTTGCCGGATCAAGAGCTACCAACTCTTTTTCCGAAGGTAA
CTGGCTTCAGCAGAGCGCAGATACCAAATACTGTTCTTCTAGTGTAGCCGTAGTTAGGCCACCACTTCAA
GAACTCTGTAGCACCGCCTACATACCTCGCTCTGCTAATCCTGTTACCAGTGGCTGCTGCCAGTGGCGAT
AAGTCGTGTCTTACCGGGTTGGACTCAAGACGATAGTTACCGGATAAGGCGCAGCGGTCGGGCTGAACGG
GGGGTTCGTGCACACAGCCCAGCTTGGAGCGAACGACCTACACCGAACTGAGATACCTACAGCGTGAGCT
ATGAGAAAGCGCCACGCTTCCCGAAGGGAGAAAGGCGGACAGGTATCCGGTAAGCGGCAGGGTCGGAACA
GGAGAGCGCACGAGGGAGCTTCCAGGGGGAAACGCCTGGTATCTTTATAGTCCTGTCGGGTTTCGCCACC
TCTGACTTGAGCGTCGATTTTTGTGATGCTCGTCAGGGGGGCGGAGCCTATGGAAAAACGCCAGCAACGC
GGCCTTTTTACGGTTCCTGGCCTTTTGCTGGCCTTTTGCTCACATGTTCTTTCCTGCGTTATCCCCTGAT
TCTGTGGATAACCGTATTACCGCCTTTGAGTGAGCTGATACCGCTCGCCGCAGCCGAACGACCGAGCGCA
GCGAGTCAGTGAGCGAGGAAGCGGAAGAGCGCCTGATGCGGTATTTTCTCCTTACGCATCTGTGCGGTAT
TTCACACCGCATAGACCAGCCGCGTAACCTGGCAAAATCGGTTACGGTTGAGTAATAAATGGATGCCCTG
CGTAAGCGGGTGTGGGCGGACAATAAAGTCTTAAACTGAACAAAATAGATCTAAACTATGACAATAAAGT
CTTAAACTAGACAGAATAGTTGTAAACTGAAATCAGTCCAGTTATGCTGTGAAAAAGCATACTGGACTTT
TGTTATGGCTAAAGCAAACTCTTCATTTTCTGAAGTGCAAATTGCCCGTCGTATTAAAGAGGGGCGTGGC
CAAGGGCATGGTAAAGACTATATTCGCGGCGTTGTGACAATTTACCGAACAACTCCGCGGCCGGGAAGCC
GATCTCGGCTTGAACGAATTGTTAGGTGGCGGTACTTGGGTCGATATCAAAGTGCATCACTTCTTCCCGT
ATGCCCAACTTTGTATAGAGAGCCACTGCGGGATCGTCACCGTAATCTGCTTGCACGTAGATCACATAAG
CACCAAGCGCGTTGGCCTCATGCTTCAAGAGATTGATGAGCGCGGTGGCAATGCCCTGCCTCCGGTGCTC
GCCGGAGACTGCGAGATCATAGATATAGATCTCACTACGCGGCTGCTCAAACTTGGGCAGAACGTAAGCC
GCGAGAGCGCCAACAACCGCTTCTTGGTCGAAGGCAGCAAGCGCGATGAATGTCTTACTACGGAGCAAGT
TCCCGAGGTAATCGGAGTCCGGCTGATGTTGGGAGTAGGTGGCTACGTCTCCGAACTCACGACCGAAAAG
ATCAAGAGCAGCCCGCATGGATTTGACTTGGTCAGGGCCGAGCCTACATGTGCGAATGATGCCCATACTT
GAGCCACCTAACTTTGTTTTAGGGCGACTGCCCTGCTGCGTAACATCGTTGCTGCTGCGTAACATCGTTG
CTGCTCCATAACATCAAACATCGACCCACGGCGTAACGCGCTTGCTGCTTGGATGCCCGAGGCATAGACT
GTACAAAAAAACAGTCATAACAAGCCATGAAAACCGCCACTGCGCCGTTACCACCGCTGCGTTCGGTCAA
GGTTCTGGACCAGTTGCGTGAGCGCATACGCTACTTGCATTACAGTTTACGAACCGAACAGGCTTATGTC
AACTGGGTTCGTGCCTTCATCCGTTTCCACGGTGTGCGTCACCCGGCAACCTTGGGCAGCAGCGAAGTCG
AGGCATTTCTGTCCTGGCTGGCGAACGAGCGCAAGGTTTCGGTCTCCACGCATCGTCAGGCATTGGCGGC
CTTGCTGTTCTTCTACGGCAAGGTGCTGTGCACGGATCTGCCCTTGCTTCAGGAGATCGGTAGACCTCGG
CCGTCGCGGCGCTTGCCGGTGGTGCTGACCCCGGATGAAGTGGTTCGCATCCTCGGTTTTCTGGAAGGCG
AGCATCGTTTGTTCGCCCAGGACTCTAGCTATAGTTCTAGTGGTTGGCTACGTACCCGTAGTGGCTATGG
CAGGGCTTGCCGCCCCGACGTTGGCTGCGAGCCCTGGGCCTTCACCCGAACTTGGGGGTTGGGGTGGGGA
AAAGGAAGAAACGCGGGCGTATTGGTCCCAATGGGGTCTCGGTGGGGTATCGACAGAGTGCCAGCCCTGG
GACCGAACCCCGCGTTTATGAACAAACGACCCAACACCCGTGCGTTTTATTCTGTCTTTTTATTGCCGTC
ATAGCGCGGGTTCCTTCCGGTATTGTCTCCTTCCGTGTTTCAGTTAGCCTCCCCCATCTCCCGGTACCGC
ATG
