>Addgene plasmid #111738 | pBacMam2-DiEx-LIC-N-flag_huntingtin_full-length_Q139 | depositor partial sequence | sequence record 209889 | insert
ATGGCGACCCTGGAAAAGCTGATGAAGGCCTTCGAGTCCCTCAAGTCCTTCCAACAGCAGCAACAGCAAC
AACAGCAGCAACAGCAACAACAGCAGCAACAGCAACAACAGCAGCAACAGCAACAACAGCAGCAACAGCA
ACAACAGCAGCAACAGCAACAACAGCAGCAACAGCAACAACAGCAGCAACAGCAACAACAGCAGCAACAG
CAACAACAGCAGCAACAGCAACAACAGCAGCAACAGCAACAACAGCAGCAACAGCAACAACAACAGCAGC
AACAGCAACAACAGCAGCAACAGCAACAGCAGCAGCAACAGCAACAACAGCAGCAACAGCAACAACAGCA
GCAACAGCAACAACAGCAGCAACAGCAACAACAGCAGCAACAGCAACAACAGCAGCAACAGCAACAACAG
CAGCAACAGCAACAACAGCAGCAACAGCAACAACAGCAGCAACAGCAACCGCCACCGCCGCCGCCGCCGC
CGCCGCCTCCTCAGCTTCCTCAGCCGCCGCCGCAGGCACAGCCGCTGCTGCCTCAGCCGCAGCCGCCCCC
GCCGCCGCCCCCGCCGCCACCCGGCCCGGCTGTGGCTGAGGAGCCGCTGCACCGACCAAAGAAAGAACTT
TCAGCTACCAAGAAAGACCGTGTGAATCATTGTCTGACAATATGTGAAAACATAGTGGCACAGTCTGTCA
GAAATTCTCCAGAATTTCAGAAACTTCTGGGCATCGCTATGGAACTTTTTCTGCTGTGCAGTGATGACGC
AGAGTCAGATGTCAGGATGGTGGCTGACGAATGCCTCAACAAAGTTATCAAAGCTTTGATGGATTCTAAT
CTTCCAAGGTTACAGCTCGAGCTCTATAAGGAAATTAAAAAGAATGGTGCCCCTCGGAGTTTGCGTGCTG
CCCTGTGGAGGTTTGCTGAGCTGGCTCACCTGGTTCGGCCTCAGAAATGCAGGCCTTACCTGGTGAACCT
TCTGCCGTGCCTGACTCGAACAAGCAAGAGACCCGAAGAATCAGTCCAGGAGACCTTGGCTGCAGCTGTT
CCCAAAATTATGGCTTCTTTTGGCAATTTTGCAAATGACAATGAAATTAAGGTTTTGTTAAAGGCCTTCA
TAGCGAACCTGAAGTCAAGCTCCCCCACCATTCGGCGGACAGCGGCTGGATCAGCAGTGAGCATCTGCCA
GCACTCAAGAAGGACACAATATTTCTATAGTTGGCTACTAAATGTGCTCTTAGGCTTACTCGTTCCTGTC
GAGGATGAACACTCCACTCTGCTGATTCTTGGCGTGCTGCTCACCCTGAGGTATTTGGTGCCCTTGCTGC
AGCAGCAGGTCAAGGACACAAGCCTGAAAGGCAGCTTCGGAGTGACAAGGAAAGAAATGGAAGTCTCTCC
TTCTGCAGAGCAGCTTGTCCAGGTTTATGAACTGACGTTACATCATACACAGCACCAAGACCACAATGTT
GTGACCGGAGCCCTGGAGCTGTTGCAGCAGCTCTTCAGAACGCCTCCACCCGAGCTTCTGCAAACCCTGA
CCGCAGTCGGGGGCATTGGGCAGCTCACCGCTGCTAAGGAGGAGTCTGGTGGCCGAAGCCGTAGTGGGAG
TATTGTGGAACTTATAGCTGGAGGGGGTTCCTCATGCAGCCCTGTCCTTTCAAGAAAACAAAAAGGCAAA
GTGCTCTTAGGAGAAGAAGAAGCCTTGGAGGATGACTCTGAATCGAGATCGGATGTCAGCAGCTCTGCCT
TAACAGCCTCAGTGAAGGATGAGATCAGTGGAGAGCTGGCTGCTTCTTCAGGGGTTTCCACTCCAGGGTC
AGCAGGTCATGACATCATCACAGAACAGCCACGGTCACAGCACACACTGCAGGCGGACTCAGTGGATCTG
GCCAGCTGTGACTTGACAAGCTCTGCCACTGATGGGGATGAGGAGGATATCTTGAGCCACAGCTCCAGCC
AGGTCAGCGCCGTCCCATCTGACCCTGCCATGGACCTGAATGATGGGACCCAGGCCTCGTCGCCCATCAG
CGACAGCTCCCAGACCACCACCGAAGGGCCTGATTCAGCTGTTACCCCTTCAGACAGTTCTGAAATTGTG
TTAGACGGTACCGACAACCAGTATTTGGGCCTGCAGATTGGACAGCCCCAGGATGAAGATGAGGAAGCCA
CAGGTATTCTTCCTGATGAAGCCTCGGAGGCCTTCAGGAACTCTTCCATGGCCCTTCAACAGGCACATTT
ATTGAAAAACATGAGTCACTGCAGGCAGCCTTCTGACAGCAGTGTTGATAAATTTGTGTTGAGAGATGAA
GCTACTGAACCGGGTGATCAAGAAAACAAGCCTTGCCGCATCAAAGGTGACATTGGACAGTCCACTGATG
ATGACTCTGCACCTCTTGTCCATTGTGTCCGCCTTTTATCTGCTTCGTTTTTGCTAACAGGGGGAAAAAA
TGTGCTGGTTCCGGACAGGGATGTGAGGGTCAGCGTGAAGGCCCTGGCCCTCAGCTGTGTGGGAGCAGCT
GTGGCCCTCCACCCGGAATCTTTCTTCAGCAAACTCTATAAAGTTCCTCTTGACACCACGGAATACCCTG
AGGAACAGTATGTCTCAGACATCTTGAACTACATCGATCATGGAGACCCACAGGTTCGAGGAGCCACTGC
CATTCTCTGTGGGACCCTCATCTGCTCCATCCTCAGCAGGTCCCGCTTCCACGTGGGAGATTGGATGGGC
ACCATTAGAACCCTCACAGGAAATACATTTTCTTTGGCGGATTGCATTCCTTTGCTGCGGAAAACACTGA
AGGATGAGTCTTCTGTTACTTGCAAGTTAGCTTGTACAGCTGTGAGGAACTGTGTCATGAGTCTCTGCAG
CAGCAGCTACAGTGAGTTAGGACTGCAGCTGATCATCGATGTGCTGACTCTGAGGAACAGTTCCTATTGG
CTGGTGAGGACAGAGCTTCTGGAAACCCTTGCAGAGATTGACTTCAGGCTGGTGAGCTTTTTGGAGGCAA
AAGCAGAAAACTTACACAGAGGGGCTCATCATTATACAGGGCTTTTAAAACTGCAAGAACGAGTGCTCAA
TAATGTTGTCATCCATTTGCTTGGAGATGAAGACCCCAGGGTGCGACATGTTGCCGCAGCATCACTAATT
AGGCTTGTCCCAAAGCTGTTTTATAAATGTGACCAAGGACAAGCTGATCCAGTAGTGGCCGTGGCAAGAG
ATCAAAGCAGTGTTTACCTGAAACTTCTCATGCATGAGACGCAGCCTCCATCTCATTTCTCCGTCAGCAC
AATAACCAGAATATATAGAGGCTATAACCTACTACCAAGCATAACAGACGTCACTATGGAAAATAACCTT
TCAAGAGTTATTGCAGCAGTTTCTCATGAACTAATCACATCAACCACCAGAGCACTCACATTTGGATGCT
GTGAAGCTTTGTGTCTTCTTTCCACTGCCTTCCCAGTTTGCATTTGGAGTTTAGGTTGGCACTGTGGAGT
GCCTCCACTGAGTGCCTCAGATGAGTCTAGGAAGAGCTGTACCGTTGGGATGGCCACAATGATTCTGACC
CTGCTCTCGTCAGCTTGGTTCCCATTGGATCTCTCAGCCCATCAAGATGCTTTGATTTTGGCCGGAAACT
TGCTTGCAGCCAGTGCTCCCAAATCTCTGAGAAGTTCATGGGCCTCTGAAGAAGAAGCCAACCCAGCAGC
CACCAAGCAAGAGGAGGTCTGGCCAGCCCTGGGGGACCGGGCCCTGGTGCCCATGGTGGAGCAGCTCTTC
TCTCACCTGCTGAAGGTGATTAACATTTGTGCCCACGTCCTGGATGACGTGGCTCCTGGACCCGCAATAA
AGGCAGCCTTGCCTTCTCTAACAAACCCCCCTTCTCTAAGTCCCATCCGACGAAAGGGGAAGGAGAAAGA
ACCAGGAGAACAAGCATCTGTACCGTTGAGTCCCAAGAAAGGCAGTGAGGCCAGTGCAGCTTCTAGACAA
TCTGATACCTCAGGTCCTGTTACAACAAGTAAATCCTCATCACTGGGGAGTTTCTATCATCTTCCTTCAT
ACCTCAAACTGCATGATGTCCTGAAAGCTACACACGCTAACTACAAGGTCACGCTGGATCTTCAGAACAG
CACGGAAAAGTTTGGAGGGTTTCTTCGCTCAGCCTTGGATGTTCTTTCTCAGATACTAGAGCTGGCCACA
CTGCAGGACATTGGGAAGTGTGTTGAAGAGATCCTAGGATACCTGAAATCCTGCTTTAGTCGAGAACCAA
TGATGGCAACTGTTTGTGTTCAACAATTGTTGAAGACTCTCTTTGGCACAAACTTGGCCTCCCAGTTTGA
TGGCTTATCTTCCAACCCCAGCAAGTCACAAGGCCGAGCACAGCGCCTTGGCTCCTCCAGTGTGAGGCCA
GGCTTGTACCACTACTGCTTCATGGCCCCGTACACCCACTTCACCCAGGCCCTCGCTGACGCCAGCCTGA
GGAACATGGTGCAGGCGGAGCAGGAGAACGACACCTCGGGATGGTTTGATGTCCTCCAGAAAGTGTCTAC
CCAGTTGAAGACAAACCTCACGAGTGTCACAAAGAACCGTGCAGATAAGAATGCTATTCATAATCACATT
CGTTTGTTTGAACCTCTTGTTATAAAAGCTTTAAAACAGTACACGACTACAACATGTGTGCAGTTACAGA
AGCAGGTTTTAGATTTGCTGGCGCAGCTGGTTCAGTTACGGGTTAATTACTGTCTTCTGGATTCAGATCA
GGTGTTTATTGGCTTTGTATTGAAACAGTTTGAATACATTGAAGTGGGCCAGTTCAGGGAATCAGAGGCA
ATCATTCCAAACATCTTTTTCTTCTTGGTATTACTATCTTATGAACGCTATCATTCAAAACAGATCATTG
GAATTCCTAAAATCATTCAGCTCTGTGATGGCATCATGGCCAGTGGAAGGAAGGCTGTGACACATGCCAT
ACCGGCTCTGCAGCCCATAGTCCACGACCTCTTTGTATTAAGAGGAACAAATAAAGCTGATGCAGGAAAA
GAGCTTGAAACCCAAAAAGAGGTGGTGGTGTCAATGTTACTGAGACTCATCCAGTACCATCAGGTGTTGG
AGATGTTCATTCTTGTCCTGCAGCAGTGCCACAAGGAGAATGAAGACAAGTGGAAGCGACTGTCTCGACA
GATAGCTGACATCATCCTCCCAATGTTAGCCAAACAGCAGATGCACATTGACTCTCATGAAGCCCTTGGA
GTGTTAAATACATTATTTGAGATTTTGGCCCCTTCCTCCCTCCGTCCGGTAGACATGCTTTTACGGAGTA
TGTTCGTCACTCCAAACACAATGGCGTCCGTGAGCACTGTTCAACTGTGGATATCGGGAATTCTGGCCAT
TTTGAGGGTTCTGATTTCCCAGTCAACTGAAGATATTGTTCTTTCTCGTATTCAGGAGCTCTCCTTCTCT
CCGTATTTAATCTCCTGTACAGTAATTAATAGGTTAAGAGATGGGGACAGTACTTCAACGCTAGAAGAAC
ACAGTGAAGGGAAACAAATAAAGAATTTGCCAGAAGAAACATTTTCAAGGTTTCTATTACAACTGGTTGG
TATTCTTTTAGAAGACATTGTTACAAAACAGCTGAAGGTGGAAATGAGTGAGCAGCAACATACTTTCTAT
TGCCAGGAACTAGGCACACTGCTAATGTGTCTGATCCACATCTTCAAGTCTGGAATGTTCCGGAGAATCA
CAGCAGCTGCCACTAGGCTGTTCCGCAGTGATGGCTGTGGCGGCAGTTTCTACACCCTGGACAGCTTGAA
CTTGCGGGCTCGTTCCATGATCACCACCCACCCGGCCCTGGTGCTGCTCTGGTGTCAGATACTGCTGCTT
GTCAACCACACCGACTACCGCTGGTGGGCAGAAGTGCAGCAGACCCCGAAAAGACACAGTCTGTCCAGCA
CAAAGTTACTTAGTCCCCAGATGTCTGGAGAAGAGGAGGATTCTGACTTGGCAGCCAAACTTGGAATGTG
CAATAGAGAAATAGTACGAAGAGGGGCTCTCATTCTCTTCTGTGATTATGTCTGTCAGAACCTCCATGAC
TCCGAGCACTTAACGTGGCTCATTGTAAATCACATTCAAGATCTGATCAGCCTTTCCCACGAGCCTCCAG
TACAGGACTTCATCAGTGCCGTTCATCGGAACTCTGCTGCCAGCGGCCTGTTCATCCAGGCAATTCAGTC
TCGTTGTGAAAACCTTTCAACTCCAACCATGCTGAAGAAAACTCTTCAGTGCTTGGAGGGGATCCATCTC
AGCCAGTCGGGAGCTGTGCTCACGCTGTATGTGGACAGGCTTCTGTGCACCCCTTTCCGTGTGCTGGCTC
GCATGGTCGACATCCTTGCTTGTCGCCGGGTAGAAATGCTTCTGGCTGCAAATTTACAGAGCAGCATGGC
CCAGTTGCCAATGGAAGAACTCAACAGAATCCAGGAATACCTTCAGAGCAGCGGGCTCGCTCAGAGACAC
CAAAGGCTCTATTCCCTGCTGGACAGGTTTCGTCTCTCCACCATGCAAGACTCACTTAGTCCCTCTCCTC
CAGTCTCTTCCCACCCGCTGGACGGGGATGGGCACGTGTCACTGGAAACAGTGAGTCCGGACAAAGACTG
GTACGTTCATCTTGTCAAATCCCAGTGTTGGACCAGGTCAGATTCTGCACTGCTGGAAGGTGCAGAGCTG
GTGAATCGGATTCCTGCTGAAGATATGAATGCCTTCATGATGAACTCGGAGTTCAACCTAAGCCTGCTAG
CTCCATGCTTAAGCCTAGGGATGAGTGAAATTTCTGGTGGCCAGAAGAGTGCCCTTTTTGAAGCAGCCCG
TGAGGTGACTCTGGCCCGTGTGAGCGGCACCGTGCAGCAGCTCCCTGCTGTCCATCATGTCTTCCAGCCC
GAGCTGCCTGCAGAACCGGCGGCCTACTGGAGCAAGTTGAATGATCTGTTTGGGGATGCTGCACTGTATC
AGTCCCTGCCCACTCTGGCCCGGGCCCTGGCACAGTACCTGGTGGTGGTCTCCAAACTGCCCAGTCATTT
GCACCTTCCTCCTGAGAAAGAGAAGGACATTGTGAAATTCGTGGTGGCAACCCTTGAGGCCCTGTCCTGG
CATTTGATCCATGAGCAGATCCCGCTGAGTCTGGATCTCCAGGCAGGGCTGGACTGCTGCTGCCTGGCCC
TGCAGCTGCCTGGCCTCTGGAGCGTGGTCTCCTCCACAGAGTTTGTGACCCACGCCTGCTCCCTCATCCA
CTGTGTGCACTTCATCCTGGAGGCCGTTGCAGTGCAGCCTGGAGAGCAGCTTCTTAGTCCAGAAAGAAGG
ACAAATACCCCAAAAGCCATCAGCGAGGAGGAGGAGGAAGTAGATCCAAACACACAGAATCCTAAGTATA
TCACTGCAGCCTGTGAGATGGTGGCAGAAATGGTGGAGTCTCTGCAGTCGGTGTTGGCCTTGGGTCATAA
AAGGAATAGCGGCGTGCCGGCGTTTCTCACGCCATTGCTCAGGAACATCATCATCAGCCTGGCCCGCCTG
CCCCTTGTCAACAGCTACACACGTGTGCCCCCACTGGTGTGGAAGCTTGGATGGTCACCCAAACCGGGAG
GGGATTTTGGCACAGCATTCCCTGAGATCCCCGTGGAGTTCCTCCAGGAAAAGGAAGTCTTTAAGGAGTT
CATCTACCGCATCAACACACTAGGCTGGACCAGTCGTACTCAGTTTGAAGAAACTTGGGCCACCCTCCTT
GGTGTCCTGGTGACGCAGCCCCTCGTGATGGAGCAGGAGGAGAGCCCACCAGAAGAAGACACAGAGAGGA
CCCAGATCAACGTCCTGGCCGTGCAGGCCATCACCTCACTGGTGCTCAGTGCAATGACTGTGCCTGTGGC
CGGCAACCCAGCTGTAAGCTGCTTGGAGCAGCAGCCCCGGAACAAGCCTCTGAAAGCTCTCGACACCAGG
TTTGGGAGGAAGCTGAGCATTATCAGAGGGATTGTGGAGCAAGAGATTCAAGCAATGGTTTCAAAGAGAG
AGAATATTGCCACCCATCATTTATATCAGGCATGGGATCCTGTCCCTTCTCTGTCTCCGGCTACTACAGG
TGCCCTCATCAGCCACGAGAAGCTGCTGCTGCAGATCAACCCCGAGCGGGAGCTGGGGAGCATGAGCTAC
AAACTCGGCCAGGTGTCCATACACTCCGTGTGGCTAGGGAACAGCATCACACCCCTGAGGGAGGAGGAAT
GGGACGAGGAAGAGGAGGAGGAGGCCGACGCCCCTGCACCTTCGTCACCACCCACGTCTCCAGTCAACTC
CAGGAAACACCGGGCTGGAGTTGACATCCACTCCTGTTCGCAGTTTTTGCTTGAGTTGTACAGCCGCTGG
ATCCTGCCGTCCAGCTCAGCCAGGAGGACCCCGGCCATCCTGATCAGTGAGGTGGTCAGATCCCTTCTAG
TGGTCTCAGACTTGTTCACCGAGCGCAACCAGTTTGAGCTGATGTATGTGACGCTGACAGAACTGCGAAG
GGTGCACCCTTCAGAAGACGAGATCCTCGCTCAGTACCTGGTGCCTGCCACCTGCAAGGCAGCTGCCGTC
CTTGGGATGGACAAGGCCGTGGCGGAGCCTGTCAGCCGCCTGCTGGAGAGCACGCTCAGGAGCAGCCACC
TGCCCAGCAGGGTTGGAGCCCTGCACGGCATCCTCTATGTGCTGGAGTGCGACCTGCTGGACGACACTGC
CAAGCAGCTCATCCCGGTCATCAGCGACTATCTCCTCTCCAACCTGAAAGGGATCGCCCACTGCGTGAAC
ATTCACAGCCAGCAGCACGTACTGGTCATGTGTGCCACTGCGTTTTACCTCATTGAGAACTATCCTCTGG
ACGTAGGGCCGGAATTTTCAGCATCAATAATACAGATGTGTGGGGTGATGCTGTCTGGAAGTGAGGAGTC
CACCCCCTCCATCATTTACCACTGTGCCCTCAGAGGCCTGGAGCGCCTCCTGCTCTCTGAGCAGCTCTCC
CGCCTGGATGCAGAATCGCTGGTCAAGCTGAGTGTGGACAGAGTGAACGTGCACAGCCCGCACCGGGCCA
TGGCGGCTCTGGGCCTGATGCTCACCTGCATGTACACAGGAAAGGAGAAAGTCAGTCCGGGTAGAACTTC
AGACCCTAATCCTGCAGCCCCCGACAGCGAGTCAGTGATTGTTGCTATGGAGCGGGTATCTGTTCTTTTT
GATAGGATCAGGAAAGGCTTTCCTTGTGAAGCCAGAGTGGTGGCCAGGATCCTGCCCCAGTTTCTAGACG
ACTTCTTCCCACCCCAGGACATCATGAACAAAGTCATCGGAGAGTTTCTGTCCAACCAGCAGCCATACCC
CCAGTTCATGGCCACCGTGGTGTATAAGGTGTTTCAGACTCTGCACAGCACCGGGCAGTCGTCCATGGTC
CGGGACTGGGTCATGCTGTCCCTCTCCAACTTCACGCAGAGGGCCCCGGTCGCCATGGCCACGTGGAGCC
TCTCCTGCTTCTTTGTCAGCGCGTCCACCAGCCCGTGGGTCGCGGCGATCCTCCCACATGTCATCAGCAG
GATGGGCAAGCTGGAGCAGGTGGACGTGAACCTTTTCTGCCTGGTCGCCACAGACTTCTACAGACACCAG
ATAGAGGAGGAGCTCGACCGCAGGGCCTTCCAGTCTGTGCTTGAGGTGGTTGCAGCCCCAGGAAGCCCAT
ATCACCGGCTGCTGACTTGTTTACGAAATGTCCACAAGGTCACCACCTGC
